>Addgene plasmid #145665 | pGBW-m4046733 | depositor full sequence | sequence record 287842 | Full Sequence
GATCTCGATCCCGCGAAATTAATACGACTCACTATAGGGGAATTGTGAGCGGATAACAATTCCCCTCTAG
AAATAATTTTGTTTAACTTTAAGAAGGAGACTCTTCTATGGCCGATTCAAACGGTACGATTACTGTAGAA
GAGCTTAAAAAGCTGTTAGAACAATGGAATTTGGTGATCGGGTTTCTGTTCCTGACCTGGATCTGTCTCC
TGCAATTCGCTTACGCGAACCGCAACCGGTTTCTGTATATAATCAAATTAATTTTCCTGTGGCTGCTGTG
GCCCGTCACCCTGGCATGCTTCGTTCTGGCTGCTGTTTACAGAATCAATTGGATTACTGGCGGTATCGCA
ATCGCGATGGCATGCCTAGTAGGCCTGATGTGGCTGTCGTATTTTATTGCTTCCTTCCGTCTGTTTGCCC
GTACCCGTAGCATGTGGTCTTTCAACCCAGAAACTAACATCCTGCTTAACGTTCCTCTGCACGGTACAAT
CCTGACCCGCCCGCTGCTGGAGAGCGAACTGGTGATTGGCGCTGTCATCTTACGTGGTCATCTGCGTATT
GCTGGCCACCATTTGGGTCGCTGTGACATCAAAGACTTGCCGAAAGAAATCACTGTTGCAACCTCTCGTA
CACTGTCCTACTACAAACTGGGGGCGAGTCAGCGTGTTGCCGGCGATTCTGGATTCGCGGCTTACAGCCG
CTATCGCATCGGTAATTACAAGCTCAACACTGACCACAGCTCCTCTAGTGATAACATTGCACTGCTGGTG
CAGGAGAACCTGTACTTTCAAAGCCACCATCATCACCATCATTAACCGGCTTATCGGTCAGTTTCACCTG
ATTTACGTAAAAACCCGCTTCGGCGGGTTTTTGCTTTTGGAGGGGCAGAAAGATGAATGACTGTCCACGA
CGCTATACCCAAAAGAAATTGAGATCCTTTTTTTCTGCGCGTAATCTGCTGCTTGCAAACAAAAAAACCA
CCGCTACCAGCGGTGGTTTGTTTGCCGGATCAAGAGCTACCAACTCTTTTTCCGAAGGTAACTGGCTTCA
GCAGAGCGCAGATACCAAATACTGTTCTTCTAGTGTAGCCGTAGTTAGGCCACCACTTCAAGAACTCTGT
AGCACCGCCTACATACCTCGCTCTGCTAATCCTGTTACCAGTGGCTGCTGCCAGTGGCGATAAGTCGTGT
CTTACCGGGTTGGACTCAAGACGATAGTTACCGGATAAGGCGCAGCGGTCGGGCTGAACGGGGGGTTCGT
GCACACAGCCCAGCTTGGAGCGAACGACCTACACCGAACTGAGATACCTACAGCGTGAGCTATGAGAAAG
CGCCACGCTTCCCGAAGGGAGAAAGGCGGACAGGTATCCGGTAAGCGGCAGGGTCGGAACAGGAGAGCGC
ACGAGGGAGCTTCCAGGGGGAAACGCCTGGTATCTTTATAGTCCTGTCGGGTTTCGCCACCTCTGACTTG
AGCGTCGATTTTTGTGATGCTCGTCAGGGGGGCGGAGCCTATGGAAATTGATCGGGCACGTAAGAGGTTC
CAACTTTCACCATAATGAAATAAGATCACTACCGGGCGTATTTTTTGAGTTATCGAGATTTTCAGGAGCT
AAGGAAGCTAAAATGGAGAAAAAAATCACTGGATATACCACCGTTGATATATCCCAATGGCATCGTAAAG
AACATTTTGAGGCATTTCAGTCAGTTGCTCAATGTACCTATAACCAGACCGTTCAGCTGGATATTACGGC
CTTTTTAAAGACCGTAAAGAAAAATAAGCACAAGTTTTATCCGGCCTTTATTCACATTCTTGCCCGCCTG
ATGAATGCTCATCCGGAATTTCGTATGGCAATGAAAGACGGTGAGCTGGTGATATGGGATAGTGTTCACC
CTTGTTACACCGTTTTCCATGAGCAAACTGAAACGTTTTCATCGCTCTGGAGTGAATACCACGACGATTT
CCGGCAGTTTCTACACATATATTCGCAAGATGTGGCGTGTTACGGTGAAAACCTGGCCTATTTCCCTAAA
GGGTTTATTGAGAATATGTTTTTCGTTTCAGCCAATCCCTGGGTGAGTTTCACCAGTTTTGATTTAAACG
TGGCCAATATGGACAACTTCTTCGCCCCCGTTTTCACCATGGGCAAATATTATACGCAAGGCGACAAGGT
GCTGATGCCGCTGGCGATTCAGGTTCATCATGCCGTTTGTGATGGCTTCCATGTCGGCAGAATGCTTAAT
GAATTACAACAGTACTGCGATGAGTGGCAGGGCGGGGCGTAATTTGATATCGAGCTCGCTTGGACTCCTG
TTGATAGATCCAGTAATGACCTCAGAACTCCATCTGGATTTGTTCAGAACGCTCGGTTGCCGCCGGGCGT
TTTTTATTGGT
Features (pLannotate 1.2.2; 8 found; start..end, strand, type, name):
     20..38      +  promoter       T7 promoter: promoter for bacteriophage T7 RNA polymerase
     39..63      +  protein_bind   lac operator: The lac repressor binds to the lac operator to inhibit transcription in E. coli. This inhibition can be relieved by adding lactose or isopropyl-β-D-thiogalactopyranoside (IPTG). lac repressor encoded by lacI
     78..100     +  RBS            RBS: efficient ribosome binding site from bacteriophage T7 gene 10 (Olins and Rangwala, 1989)
    108..773     +  CDS            VME1_SARS2: Experimental evidence at protein level: Swiss-Prot protein existence level 1. Component of the viral envelope that plays a central role in virus morphogenesis and assembly via its interactions with other viral proteins (By similarity). Regulates the localization of S protein at cis-Golgi, the place of virus budding (PubMed:33229438). May act by binding cytoplasmic c-terminus of S (PubMed:33229438). From Severe acute respiratory syndrome coronavirus 2 (2019-nCoV) (SARS-CoV-2).
    929..1517    +  rep_origin     ori: high-copy-number ColE1/pMB1/pBR322/pUC origin of replication
   1525..1622    +  promoter       cat promoter: promoter of the E. coli cat gene encoding chloramphenicol acetyltransferase
   1623..2279    +  CDS            cat: CAT_ECOLX - Experimental evidence at protein level: Swiss-Prot protein existence level 1. This enzyme is an effector of chloramphenicol resistance in bacteria. From Escherichia coli. This protein is used as a marker in many commonly used cloning vectors, such as pACYC184.
   2353..2387    +  terminator     lambda t0 terminator: minimal transcription terminator from phage lambda (Scholtissek and Grosse, 1987)
