>Addgene plasmid #145665 | pGBW-m4046733 | addgene full sequence | sequence record 292478 | Addgene NGS Result
GTATTTTATTGCTTCCTTCCGTCTGTTTGCCCGTACCCGTAGCATGTGGTCTTTCAACCCAGAAACTAAC
ATCCTGCTTAACGTTCCTCTGCACGGTACAATCCTGACCCGCCCGCTGCTGGAGAGCGAACTGGTGATTG
GCGCTGTCATCTTACGTGGTCATCTGCGTATTGCTGGCCACCATTTGGGTCGCTGTGACATCAAAGACTT
GCCGAAAGAAATCACTGTTGCAACCTCTCGTACACTGTCCTACTACAAACTGGGGGCGAGTCAGCGTGTT
GCCGGCGATTCTGGATTCGCGGCTTACAGCCGCTATCGCATCGGTAATTACAAGCTCAACACTGACCACA
GCTCCTCTAGTGATAACATTGCACTGCTGGTGCAGGAGAACCTGTACTTTCAAAGCCACCATCATCACCA
TCATTAACCGGCTTATCGGTCAGTTTCACCTGATTTACGTAAAAACCCGCTTCGGCGGGTTTTTGCTTTT
GGAGGGGCAGAAAGATGAATGACTGTCCACGACGCTATACCCAAAAGAAAAAGCTTGAGATCCTTTTTTT
CTGCGCGTAATCTGCTGCTTGCAAACAAAAAAACCACCGCTACCAGCGGTGGTTTGTTTGCCGGATCAAG
AGCTACCAACTCTTTTTCCGAAGGTAACTGGCTTCAGCAGAGCGCAGATACCAAATACTGTTCTTCTAGT
GTAGCCGTAGTTAGGCCACCACTTCAAGAACTCTGTAGCACCGCCTACATACCTCGCTCTGCTAATCCTG
TTACCAGTGGCTGCTGCCAGTGGCGATAAGTCGTGTCTTACCGGGTTGGACTCAAGACGATAGTTACCGG
ATAAGGCGCAGCGGTCGGGCTGAACGGGGGGTTCGTGCACACAGCCCAGCTTGGAGCGAACGACCTACAC
CGAACTGAGATACCTACAGCGTGAGCTATGAGAAAGCGCCACGCTTCCCGAAGGGAGAAAGGCGGACAGG
TATCCGGTAAGCGGCAGGGTCGGAACAGGAGAGCGCACGAGGGAGCTTCCAGGGGGAAACGCCTGGTATC
TTTATAGTCCTGTCGGGTTTCGCCACCTCTGACTTGAGCGTCGATTTTTGTGATGCTCGTCAGGGGGGCG
GAGCCTATGGAAATTGATCGGGCACGTAAGAGGTTCCAACTTTCACCATAATGAAATAAGATCACTACCG
GGCGTATTTTTTGAGTTATCGAGATTTTCAGGAGCTAAGGAAGCTAAAATGGAGAAAAAAATCACTGGAT
ATACCACCGTTGATATATCCCAATGGCATCGTAAAGAACATTTTGAGGCATTTCAGTCAGTTGCTCAATG
TACCTATAACCAGACCGTTCAGCTGGATATTACGGCCTTTTTAAAGACCGTAAAGAAAAATAAGCACAAG
TTTTATCCGGCCTTTATTCACATTCTTGCCCGCCTGATGAATGCTCATCCGGAATTTCGTATGGCAATGA
AAGACGGTGAGCTGGTGATATGGGATAGTGTTCACCCTTGTTACACCGTTTTCCATGAGCAAACTGAAAC
GTTTTCATCGCTCTGGAGTGAATACCACGACGATTTCCGGCAGTTTCTACACATATATTCGCAAGATGTG
GCGTGTTACGGTGAAAACCTGGCCTATTTCCCTAAAGGGTTTATTGAGAATATGTTTTTCGTTTCAGCCA
ATCCCTGGGTGAGTTTCACCAGTTTTGATTTAAACGTGGCCAATATGGACAACTTCTTCGCCCCCGTTTT
CACCATGGGCAAATATTATACGCAAGGCGACAAGGTGCTGATGCCGCTGGCGATTCAGGTTCATCATGCC
GTTTGTGATGGCTTCCATGTCGGCAGAATGCTTAATGAATTACAACAGTACTGCGATGAGTGGCAGGGCG
GGGCGTAATTTGATATCGAGCTCGCTTGGACTCCTGTTGATAGATCCAGTAATGACCTCAGAACTCCATC
TGGATTTGTTCAGAACGCTCGGTTGCCGCCGGGCGTTTTTTATTGGTCATCGATCTCGATCCCGCGAAAT
TAATACGACTCACTATAGGGGAATTGTGAGCGGATAACAATTCCCCTCTAGAAATAATTTTGTTTAACTT
TAAGAAGGAGACTCTTCTATGGCCGATTCAAACGGTACGATTACTGTAGAAGAGCTTAAAAAGCTGTTAG
AACAATGGAATTTGGTGATCGGGTTTCTGTTCCTGACCTGGATCTGTCTCCTGCAATTCGCTTACGCGAA
CCGCAACCGGTTTCTGTATATAATCAAATTAATTTTCCTGTGGCTGCTGTGGCCCGTCACCCTGGCATGC
TTCGTTCTGGCTGCTGTTTACAGAATCAATTGGATTACTGGCGGTATCGCAATCGCGATGGCATGCCTAG
TAGGCCTGATGTGGCTGTC
Features (pLannotate 1.2.2; 8 found; start..end, strand, type, name):
    545..1133    +  rep_origin     ori: high-copy-number ColE1/pMB1/pBR322/pUC origin of replication
   1141..1238    +  promoter       cat promoter: promoter of the E. coli cat gene encoding chloramphenicol acetyltransferase
   1239..1895    +  CDS            cat: CAT_ECOLX - Experimental evidence at protein level: Swiss-Prot protein existence level 1. This enzyme is an effector of chloramphenicol resistance in bacteria. From Escherichia coli. This protein is used as a marker in many commonly used cloning vectors, such as pACYC184.
   1969..2003    +  terminator     lambda t0 terminator: minimal transcription terminator from phage lambda (Scholtissek and Grosse, 1987)
   2031..2049    +  promoter       T7 promoter: promoter for bacteriophage T7 RNA polymerase
   2050..2074    +  protein_bind   lac operator: The lac repressor binds to the lac operator to inhibit transcription in E. coli. This inhibition can be relieved by adding lactose or isopropyl-β-D-thiogalactopyranoside (IPTG). lac repressor encoded by lacI
   2089..2111    +  RBS            RBS: efficient ribosome binding site from bacteriophage T7 gene 10 (Olins and Rangwala, 1989)
   2119..385     +  CDS            VME1_SARS2 (across the origin): Experimental evidence at protein level: Swiss-Prot protein existence level 1. Component of the viral envelope that plays a central role in virus morphogenesis and assembly via its interactions with other viral proteins (By similarity). Regulates the localization of S protein at cis-Golgi, the place of virus budding (PubMed:33229438). May act by binding cytoplasmic c-terminus of S (PubMed:33229438). From Severe acute respiratory syndrome coronavirus 2 (2019-nCoV) (SARS-CoV-2).
