[The description below was written by a language model from this plasmid's Addgene catalogue record and pLannotate feature annotations shown in this document.]
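Description:
pGBW-m4046733 is a compact bacterial expression plasmid of about 2.4 kb for producing the SARS-CoV-2 membrane (M) glycoprotein in Escherichia coli. The minimal backbone consists of little more than a high-copy ColE1/pUC-type origin of replication and a chloramphenicol acetyltransferase (cat) gene driven by its own promoter. This cassette provides chloramphenicol selection and is followed by a lambda t0 transcription terminator. No lacI gene or T7 terminator is annotated in either feature table, so lac repressor, like T7 RNA polymerase, would have to be supplied by the host strain.

The payload is the M open reading frame, roughly 660 bp, recoded for E. coli codon usage ("recode 1") from the viral reference protein. It sits downstream of a T7 promoter, a lac operator and the efficient ribosome binding site from phage T7 gene 10. Transcription therefore depends on T7 RNA polymerase and is held off by lac repressor until it is relieved with IPTG or lactose. The catalogue entry lists a TEV-cleavable 6xHis tag contributed by the backbone at the C terminus, which would allow affinity purification and later tag removal. Neither feature table annotates this tag separately, although unannotated sequence lies between the end of the M coding region and the origin.

Two sequence records are available, a depositor sequence and a repository sequencing result. They differ by a few nucleotides in length and in their start coordinate, but show the same eight features in the same order and orientation. The construct is intended for recombinant expression of M protein in bacteria; the record gives no further application.
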