Addgene plasmid #145665: pGBW-m4046733
Purpose: Bacterial Expression plasmid for SARS-CoV-2 M (membrane)
Depositing lab: Ginkgo Bioworks & Benjie Chen. Depositing organization: Ginkgo Bioworks.
Backbone
  Vector backbone: ori-013 - marker | cmR
  Backbone size w/o insert (bp): 1462
  Vector type: Bacterial Expression
Growth in bacteria
  Bacterial resistance: Chloramphenicol, 25 μg/mL
  Growth temperature: 30°C
  Growth strain: DH5alpha
  Copy number: High Copy
Gene/Insert
  Gene/Insert name: SARS-CoV-2 M (membrane) (alt names: membrane glycoprotein; M protein)
  Species: Escherichia coli str. K-12 substr. MG1655; Severe acute respiratory syndrome coronavirus 2
  Insert size (bp): 662
  Mutation: Escherichia coli recode 1
  Entrez Gene: M (a.k.a. GU280_gp05)
  Promoter: Promoter | pT7 ; Operator | lacO ; RBS | T7_rbs ; Start Codon | ATG
  Tag / fusion protein: Cleavable TEV;6xHIS (C terminal on backbone)
  Cloning method: Unknown
Resource information
  A portion of this plasmid was derived from a plasmid made by: GinkgoBioworks
Depositor comments: NCBI Reference Sequence: YP_009724393.1
How to cite: pGBW-m4046733 was a gift from Ginkgo Bioworks & Benjie Chen (Addgene plasmid # 145665 ; http://n2t.net/addgene:145665 ; RRID:Addgene_145665)
